>Addgene plasmid #84158 | pFGC5941-PacI-ath-STTM829.2 | addgene full sequence | sequence record 167590 | Addgene NGS Result
TGAGACTTTTCAACAAAGGGTAATTTCGGGAAACCTCCTCGGATTCCATTGCCCAGCTATCTGTCACTTC
GTCGAAAGGACAGTGGAAAAGGAAGGTGGCTCCTACAAATGCCATCATTGCGATAAAGGAAAGGCTATCA
TTCAAGATGCCTCTGCCGACAGTGGTCCCAAAGATGGACCCCCACCCACGAGGAGCATCGTGGAAAAAGA
AGACGTTCCAACCACGTCTTCAAAGCAAGTGGATTGATGTGACATCTCCACTGACATAAGGGATGACGCA
CAACCCCACTATCCTTCGCAAGACCCTTCCTCTATATAAGGAAGTTCATTTCATTTGGAGAGGACAGCCC
AAGCTTCTACCTTGAAGCTACTTTAATTTGGTTGTTGTTGTTATGGTCTAATTTAAATATGGTCTAAAGA
AGAAGAATCTACCTTGAAGCTACTTTAATTTGGAATTCGGTACGCTGAAGTCACCAGTCTCTCTCTACAG
ATCTATCTCTCTCTATTTTCTCCATAAATAATGTGTGAGTAGTTTCCCGATAAGGGAAATTAGGGTTCTT
ATAGGGTTTCGCTCATGTGTTGAGCATATAAGAAACCCTTAGTATGTATTTGTATTTGTAAAATACTTCT
ATCAATAAAATTTCTAATTCCTAAAACCAAAATCCAGTACTAAAATCCAGATCTCCTAAAGTCCCTATAG
ATCTTTGTCGTGAATATAAACCAGACACGAGACGACTAGACCTGGAGCCCAGACGCCGTTCGAAGCTAGA
AGTACCGCTTAGGCAGGAGGCCGTTAGGGAAAAGATGCTAAGGCAGGGTTGGTTACGTTGACTCCCCCGT
AGGTTTGGTTTAAATATGATGAAGTGGACGGAAGGAAGGAGGAAGACAAGGAAGGATAAGGTTGCAGGCC
CTGTGCAAGGTAAGAAGATGGAAATTTGATAGAGGTACGCTACTATACTTATACTATACGCTAAGGGAAT
GATTGTATTTATACCCTATACCCCCTAATAACCCCTTATCAATTTAAGAAATAATCCGCATAAGCCCCCG
CTTAAAAATTGGTATCAGAGCCATGAATAGGTCTATGACCAAAACTCGAGAGGATAAAACCTCACCAAAA
TACGAAAGAGTCCTTAACTCTAAAGATAAAAGATCTTTCAGGATCAAAACTAGTTCCCTCACACCGGTGA
CGGGGATCGCATGCGACCTCTAGACCATCACATTGGAGCTTCAGCTGCTCGAGTTCTATAGTGTCACCTA
AATCGTATGTGTATGATACATAAGGTTATGTATTAATTGTAGCCGCGTTCTTACGTCGACGTACCAATTA
CGCCCCGCCCTGTCACTCATCGCAGTACTGTTGTAATTCATTAAGCATTCTGCCGACATGGAAGCCATCA
CAAACGGCATGATGAACCTGAATCGCCAGCGGCATCAGCACCTTGTCGCCTTGCGTATAATATTTGCCCA
TGGTGAAAACGGGGGCGAAGAAGTTGTCCATATTGGCCACGTTTAAATCAAAACTGGTGAAACTCACCCA
GGGATTGGCTGAGACGAAAAACATATTCTCAATAAACCCTTTAGGGAAATAGGCCAGGTTTTCACCGTAA
CACGCCACATCTTGCGAATATATGTGTAGAAACTGCCGGAAATCGTCGTGGTATTCACTCCAGAGCGATG
AAAACGTTTCAGTTTGCTCATGGAAAACGGTGTAACAAGGGTGAACACTATCCCATATTACCAGCTCACC
GTCTTTCATTGCCATACGGAACTCCGGATGAGCATTCATCAGGCGGGCAAGAATGTGAATAAAGGCCGGA
TAAAACTTGTGCTTATTTTTCTTTACGGTCTTTAAAAAGGCCGTAATATCCAGCTGAACGGTCTGGTTAT
AGGTACATTGAGCAACTGACTGAAATGCCTCAAAATGTTCTTTACGATGCCATTGGGATATATCAACGGT
GGTATATCCAGTGATTTCTTTCTCCATTTTAGCTTCCTTAGCTCCTGAAAGTCTCGATAACTCATTAAAG
CTTATCGATGATAAGCTGTCAAACATGAGAATTTAGCCCGCCTAATGGGCGGGCTTTTTGTTGTGATCCG
CGTTGCTGGCGTTTTTCCATAGGCTCCGCCCCCCTGACGAGCATCACAAAAATCGACGCTCAAGTCAGAG
GTGGCGAAACCCGACAGGACTATAAAGATACCAGGCGTTTCCCCCCTGGAAGCTCCCTCGTGCGCTCTCC
TGTTCCGACCCTGCCGCTTACCGGATACCTGTCCGCCTTTCTTAATTAAGACCCGGGACTAGTCCCTAGA
GTCCTGCTTTAATGAGATATGCGAGACGCCTATGATCGCATGATATTTGCTTTCAATTCTGTTGTGCACG
TTGTAAAAAACCTGAGCATGTGTAGCTCAGATCCTTACCGCCGGTTTCGGTTCATTCTAATGAATATATC
ACCCGTTACTATCGTATTTTTATGAATAATATTCTCCGTTCAATTTACTGATTGTACCCTACTACTTATA
TGTACAATATTAAAATGAAAACAATATATTGTGCTGAATAGGTTTATAGCGACATCTATGATAGAGCGCC
ACAATAACAAACAATTGCGTTTTATTATTACAAATCCAATTTTAAAAAAAGCGGCAGAACCGGTCAAACC
TAAAAGACTGATTACATAAATCTTATTCAAATTTCAAAAGTGCCCCAGGGGCTAGTATCTACGACACACC
GAGCGGCGAACTAATAACGCTCACTGAAGGGAACTCCGGTTCCCCGCCGGCGCGCATGGGTGAGATTCCT
TGAAGTTGAGTATTGGCCGTCCGCTCTACCGAAAGTTACGGGCACCATTCAACCCGGTCCAGCACGGCGG
CCGGGTAACCGACTTGCTGCCCCGAGAATTATGCAGCATTTTTTTGGTGTATGTGGGCCCCAAATGAAGT
GCAGGTCAAACCTTGACAGTGACGACAAATCGTTGGGCGGGTCCAGGGCGAATTTTGCGACAACATGTCG
AGGCTCAGCAGGACCTGCAGGCATGCAAGCTTGGCACTGGCCGTCGTTTTACAACGTCGTGACTGGGAAA
ACCCTGGCGTTACCCAACTTAATCGCCTTGCAGCACATCCCCCTTTCGCCAGCTGGCGTAATAGCGAAGA
GGCCCGCACCGATCGCCCTTCCCAACAGTTGCGCAGCCTGAATGGCGAATGCTAGAGCAGCTTGAGCTTG
GATCAGATTGTCGTTTCCCGCCTTCAGTTTAAACTATCAGTGTTTGACAGGATATATTGGCGGGTAAACC
TAAGAGAAAAGAGCGTTTATTAGAATAATCGGATATTTAAAAGGGCGTGAAAAGGTTTATCCGTTCGTCC
ATTTGTATGTGCATGCCAACCACAGGGTTCCCCTCGGGATCAAAGTACTTTGATCCAACCCCTCCGCTGC
TATAGTGCAGTCGGCTTCTGACGTTCAGTGCAGCCGTCTTCTGAAAACGACATGTCGCACAAGTCCTAAG
TTACGCGACAGGCTGCCGCCCTGCCCTTTTCCTGGCGTTTTCTTGTCGCGTGTTTTAGTCGCATAAAGTA
GAATACTTGCGACTAGAACCGGAGACATTACGCCATGAACAAGAGCGCCGCCGCTGGCCTGCTGGGCTAT
GCCCGCGTCAGCACCGACGACCAGGACTTGACCAACCAACGGGCCGAACTGCACGCGGCCGGCTGCACCA
AGCTGTTTTCCGAGAAGATCACCGGCACCAGGCGCGACCGCCCGGAGCTGGCCAGGATGCTTGACCACCT
ACGCCCTGGCGACGTTGTGACAGTGACCAGGCTAGACCGCCTGGCCCGCAGCACCCGCGACCTACTGGAC
ATTGCCGAGCGCATCCAGGAGGCCGGCGCGGGCCTGCGTAGCCTGGCAGAGCCGTGGGCCGACACCACCA
CGCCGGCCGGCCGCATGGTGTTGACCGTGTTCGCCGGCATTGCCGAGTTCGAGCGTTCCCTAATCATCGA
CCGCACCCGGAGCGGGCGCGAGGCCGCCAAGGCCCGAGGCGTGAAGTTTGGCCCCCGCCCTACCCTCACC
CCGGCACAGATCGCGCACGCCCGCGAGCTGATCGACCAGGAAGGCCGCACCGTGAAAGAGGCGGCTGCAC
TGCTTGGCGTGCATCGCTCGACCCTGTACCGCGCACTTGAGCGCAGCGAGGAAGTGACGCCCACCGAGGC
CAGGCGGCGCGGTGCCTTCCGTGAGGACGCATTGACCGAGGCCGACGCCCTGGCGGCCGCCGAGAATGAA
CGCCAAGAGGAACAAGCATGAAACCGCACCAGGACGGCCAGGACGAACCGTTTTTCATTACCGAAGAGAT
CGAGGCGGAGATGATCGCGGCCGGGTACGTGTTCGAGCCGCCCGCGCACGTCTCAACCGTGCGGCTGCAT
GAAATCCTGGCCGGTTTGTCTGATGCCAAGCTGGCGGCCTGGCCGGCCAGCTTGGCCGCTGAAGAAACCG
AGCGCCGCCGTCTAAAAAGGTGATGTGTATTTGAGTAAAACAGCTTGCGTCATGCGGTCGCTGCGTATAT
GATGCGATGAGTAAATAAACAAATACGCAAGGGGAACGCATGAAGGTTATCGCTGTACTTAACCAGAAAG
GCGGGTCAGGCAAGACGACCATCGCAACCCATCTAGCCCGCGCCCTGCAACTCGCCGGGGCCGATGTTCT
GTTAGTCGATTCCGATCCCCAGGGCAGTGCCCGCGATTGGGCGGCCGTGCGGGAAGATCAACCGCTAACC
GTTGTCGGCATCGACCGCCCGACGATTGACCGCGACGTGAAGGCCATCGGCCGGCGCGACTTCGTAGTGA
TCGACGGAGCGCCCCAGGCGGCGGACTTGGCTGTGTCCGCGATCAAGGCAGCCGACTTCGTGCTGATTCC
GGTGCAGCCAAGCCCTTACGACATATGGGCCACCGCCGACCTGGTGGAGCTGGTTAAGCAGCGCATTGAG
GTCACGGATGGAAGGCTACAAGCGGCCTTTGTCGTGTCGCGGGCGATCAAAGGCACGCGCATCGGCGGTG
AGGTTGCCGAGGCGCTGGCCGGGTACGAGCTGCCCATTCTTGAGTCCCGTATCACGCAGCGCGTGAGCTA
CCCAGGCACTGCCGCCGCCGGCACAACCGTTCTTGAATCAGAACCCGAGGGCGACGCTGCCCGCGAGGTC
CAGGCGCTGGCCGCTGAAATTAAATCAAAACTCATTTGAGTTAATGAGGTAAAGAGAAAATGAGCAAAAG
CACAAACACGCTAAGTGCCGGCCGTCCGAGCGCACGCAGCAGCAAGGCTGCAACGTTGGCCAGCCTGGCA
GACACGCCAGCCATGAAGCGGGTCAACTTTCAGTTGCCGGCGGAGGATCACACCAAGCTGAAGATGTACG
CGGTACGCCAAGGCAAGACCATTACCGAGCTGCTATCTGAATACATCGCGCAGCTACCAGAGTAAATGAG
CAAATGAATAAATGAGTAGATGAATTTTAGCGGCTAAAGGAGGCGGCATGGAAAATCAAGAACAACCAGG
CACCGACGCCGTGGAATGCCCCATGTGTGGAGGAACGGGCGGTTGGCCAGGCGTAAGCGGCTGGGTTGCC
TGCCGGCCCTGCAATGGCACTGGAACCCCCAAGCCCGAGGAATCGGCGTGAGCGGTCGCAAACCATCCGG
CCCGGTACAAATCGGCGCGGCGCTGGGTGATGACCTGGTGGAGAAGTTGAAGGCCGCGCAGGCCGCCCAG
CGGCAACGCATCGAGGCAGAAGCACGCCCCGGTGAATCGTGGCAAGCGGCCGCTGATCGAATCCGCAAAG
AATCCCGGCAACCGCCGGCAGCCGGTGCGCCGTCGATTAGGAAGCCGCCCAAGGGCGACGAGCAACCAGA
TTTTTTCGTTCCGATGCTCTATGACGTGGGCACCCGCGATAGTCGCAGCATCATGGACGTGGCCGTTTTC
CGTCTGTCGAAGCGTGACCGACGAGCTGGCGAGGTGATCCGCTACGAGCTTCCAGACGGGCACGTAGAGG
TTTCCGCAGGGCCGGCCGGCATGGCCAGTGTGTGGGATTACGACCTGGTACTGATGGCGGTTTCCCATCT
AACCGAATCCATGAACCGATACCGGGAAGGGAAGGGAGACAAGCCCGGCCGCGTGTTCCGTCCACACGTT
GCGGACGTACTCAAGTTCTGCCGGCGAGCCGATGGCGGAAAGCAGAAAGACGACCTGGTAGAAACCTGCA
TTCGGTTAAACACCACGCACGTTGCCATGCAGCGTACGAAGAAGGCCAAGAACGGCCGCCTGGTGACGGT
ATCCGAGGGTGAAGCCTTGATTAGCCGCTACAAGATCGTAAAGAGCGAAACCGGGCGGCCGGAGTACATC
GAGATCGAGCTAGCTGATTGGATGTACCGCGAGATCACAGAAGGCAAGAACCCGGACGTGCTGACGGTTC
ACCCCGATTACTTTTTGATCGATCCCGGCATCGGCCGTTTTCTCTACCGCCTGGCACGCCGCGCCGCAGG
CAAGGCAGAAGCCAGATGGTTGTTCAAGACGATCTACGAACGCAGTGGCAGCGCCGGAGAGTTCAAGAAG
TTCTGTTTCACCGTGCGCAAGCTGATCGGGTCAAATGACCTGCCGGAGTACGATTTGAAGGAGGAGGCGG
GGCAGGCTGGCCCGATCCTAGTCATGCGCTACCGCAACCTGATCGAGGGCGAAGCATCCGCCGGTTCCTA
ATGTACGGAGCAGATGCTAGGGCAAATTGCCCTAGCAGGGGAAAAAGGTCGAAAAGGTCTCTTTCCTGTG
GATAGCACGTACATTGGGAACCCAAAGCCGTACATTGGGAACCGGAACCCGTACATTGGGAACCCAAAGC
CGTACATTGGGAACCGGTCACACATGTAAGTGACTGATATAAAAGAGAAAAAAGGCGATTTTTCCGCCTA
AAACTCTTTAAAACTTATTAAAACTCTTAAAACCCGCCTGGCCTGTGCATAACTGTCTGGCCAGCGCACA
GCCGAAGAGCTGCAAAAAGCGCCTACCCTTCGGTCGCTGCGCTCCCTACGCCCCGCCGCTTCGCGTCGGC
CTATCGCGGCCGCTGGCCGCTCAAAAATGGCTGGCCTACGGCCAGGCAATCTACCAGGGCGCGGACAAGC
CGCGCCGTCGCCACTCGACCGCCGGCGCCCACATCAAGGCACCCTGCCTCGCGCGTTTCGGTGATGACGG
TGAAAACCTCTGACACATGCAGCTCCCGGAGACGGTCACAGCTTGTCTGTAAGCGGATGCCGGGAGCAGA
CAAGCCCGTCAGGGCGCGTCAGCGGGTGTTGGCGGGTGTCGGGGCGCAGCCATGACCCAGTCACGTAGCG
ATAGCGGAGTGTATACTGGCTTAACTATGCGGCATCAGAGCAGATTGTACTGAGAGTGCACCATATGCGG
TGTGAAATACCGCACAGATGCGTAAGGAGAAAATACCGCATCAGGCGCTCTTCCGCTTCCTCGCTCACTG
ACTCGCTGCGCTCGGTCGTTCGGCTGCGGCGAGCGGTATCAGCTCACTCAAAGGCGGTAATACGGTTATC
CACAGAATCAGGGGATAACGCAGGAAAGAACATGTGAGCAAAAGGCCAGCAAAAGGCCAGGAACCGTAAA
AAGGCCGCGTTGCTGGCGTTTTTCCATAGGCTCCGCCCCCCTGACGAGCATCACAAAAATCGACGCTCAA
GTCAGAGGTGGCGAAACCCGACAGGACTATAAAGATACCAGGCGTTTCCCCCTGGAAGCTCCCTCGTGCG
CTCTCCTGTTCCGACCCTGCCGCTTACCGGATACCTGTCCGCCTTTCTCCCTTCGGGAAGCGTGGCGCTT
TCTCATAGCTCACGCTGTAGGTATCTCAGTTCGGTGTAGGTCGTTCGCTCCAAGCTGGGCTGTGTGCACG
AACCCCCCGTTCAGCCCGACCGCTGCGCCTTATCCGGTAACTATCGTCTTGAGTCCAACCCGGTAAGACA
CGACTTATCGCCACTGGCAGCAGCCACTGGTAACAGGATTAGCAGAGCGAGGTATGTAGGCGGTGCTACA
GAGTTCTTGAAGTGGTGGCCTAACTACGGCTACACTAGAAGGACAGTATTTGGTATCTGCGCTCTGCTGA
AGCCAGTTACCTTCGGAAAAAGAGTTGGTAGCTCTTGATCCGGCAAACAAACCACCGCTGGTAGCGGTGG
TTTTTTTGTTTGCAAGCAGCAGATTACGCGCAGAAAAAAAGGATCTCAAGAAGATCCTTTGATCTTTTCT
ACGGGGTCTGACGCTCAGTGGAACGAAAACTCACGTTAAGGGATTTTGGTCATGCATTCTAGGTACTAAA
ACAATTCATCCAGTAAAATATAATATTTTATTTTCTCCCAATCAGGCTTGATCCCCAGTAAGTCAAAAAA
TAGCTCGACATACTGTTCTTCCCCGATATCCTCCCTGATCGACCGGACGCAGAAGGCAATGTCATACCAC
TTGTCCGCCCTGCCGCTTCTCCCAAGATCAATAAAGCCACTTACTTTGCCATCTTTCACAAAGATGTTGC
TGTCTCCCAGGTCGCCGTGGGAAAAGACAAGTTCCTCTTCGGGCTTTTCCGTCTTTAAAAAATCATACAG
CTCGCGCGGATCTTTAAATGGAGTGTCTTCTTCCCAGTTTTCGCAATCCACATCGGCCAGATCGTTATTC
AGTAAGTAATCCAATTCGGCTAAGCGGCTGTCTAAGCTATTCGTATAGGGACAATCCGATATGTCGATGG
AGTGAAAGAGCCTGATGCACTCCGCATACAGCTCGATAATCTTTTCAGGGCTTTGTTCATCTTCATACTC
TTCCGAGCAAAGGACGCCATCGGCCTCACTCATGAGCAGATTGCTCCAGCCATCATGCCGTTCAAAGTGC
AGGACCTTTGGAACAGGCAGCTTTCCTTCCAGCCATAGCATCATGTCCTTTTCCCGTTCCACATCATAGG
TGGTCCCTTTATACCGGCTGTCCGTCATTTTTAAATATAGGTTTTCATTTTCTCCCACCAGCTTATATAC
CTTAGCAGGAGACATTCCTTCCGTATCTTTTACGCAGCGGTATTTTTCGATCAGTTTTTTCAATTCCGGT
GATATTCTCATTTTAGCCATTTATTATTTCCTTCCTCTTTTCTACAGTATTTAAAGATACCCCAAGAAGC
TAATTATAACAAGACGAACTCCAATTCACTGTTCCTTGCATTCTAAAACCTTAAATACCAGAAAACAGCT
TTTTCAAAGTTGTTTTCAAAGTTGGCGTATAACATAGTATCGACGGAGCCGATTTTGAAACCGCGGTGAT
CACAGGCAGCAACGCTCTGTCATCGTTACAATCAACATGCTACCCTCCGCGAGATCATCCGTGTTTCAAA
CCCGGCAGCTTAGTTGCCGTTCTTCCGAATAGCATCGGTAACATGAGCAAAGTCTGCCGCCTTACAACGG
CTCTCCCGCTGACGCCGTCCCGGACTGATGGGCTGCCTGTATCGAGTGGTGATTTTGTGCCGAGCTGCCG
GTCGGGGAGCTGTTGGCTGGCTGGTGGCAGGATATATTGTGGTGTAAACAAATTGACGCTTAGACAACTT
AATAACACATTGCGGACGTTTTTAATGTACTGAATTAACGCCGAATTAATTCGAGCTCGGATCTGATAAT
TTATTTGAAAATTCATAAGAAAAGCAAACGTTACATGAATTGATGAAACAATACAAAGACAGATAAAGCC
ACGCACATTTAGGATATTGGCCGAGATTACTGAATATTGAGTAAGATCACGGAATTTCTGACAGGAGCAT
GTCTTCAATTCAGCCCAAATGGCAGTTGAAATACTCAAACCGCCCCATATGCAGGAGCGGATCATTCATT
GTTTGTTTGGTTGCCTTTGCCAACATGGGAGTCCAAGATTCTGCAGTCAAATCTCGGTGACGGGCAGGAC
CGGACGGGGCGGTACCGGCAGGCTGAAGTCCAGCTGCCAGAAACCCACGTCATGCCAGTTCCCGTGCTTG
AAGCCGGCCGCCCGCAGCATGCCGCGGGGGGCATATCCGAGCGCCTCGTGCATGCGCACGCTCGGGTCGT
TGGGCAGCCCGATGACAGCGACCACGCTCTTGAAGCCCTGTGCCTCCAGGGACTTCAGCAGGTGGGTGTA
GAGCGTGGAGCCCAGTCCCGTCCGCTGGTGGCGGGGGGAGACGTACACGGTCGACTCGGCCGTCCAGTCG
TAGGCGTTGCGTGCCTTCCAGGGGCCCGCGTAGGCGATGCCGGCGACCTCGCCGTCCACCTCGGCGACGA
GCCAGGGATAGCGCTCCCGCAGACGGACGAGGTCGTCCGTCCACTCCTGCGGTTCCTGCGGCTCGGTACG
GAAGTTGACCGTGCTTGTCTCGATGTAGTGGTTGACGATGGTGCAGACCGCCGGCATGTCCGCCTCGGTG
GCACGGCGGATGTCGGCCGGGCGTCGTTCTGGGCTCATCGATTCGATTTGGTGTATCGAGATTGGTTATG
AAATTCAGATGCTAGTGTAATGTATTGGTAATTTGGGAAGATATAATAGGAAGCAAGGCTATTTATCCAT
TTCTGAAAAGGCGAAATGGCGTCACCGCGAGCGTCACGCGCATTCCGTTCTTGCTGTAAAGCGTTGTTTG
GTACACTTTTGACTAGCGAGGCTTGGCGTGTCAGCGTATCTATTCAAAAGTCGTTAATGGCTGCGGATCA
AGAAAAAGTTGGAATAGAAACAGAATACCCGCGAAATTCAGGCCCGGTTGCCATGTCCTACACGCCGAAA
TAAACGACCAAATTAGTAGAAAAATAAAAACTGACTCGGATACTTACGTCACGTCTTGCGCACTGATTTG
AAAAATCTCAGAATTCATGGATCCTAGGTGAGTCTAGAGAGTTAATTAAGTTTGCAAGCAGCAGATTACG
CGCAGAAAAAAAGGATCTCAAGGAGATCCTTTGGATCACAAAAAAAAAGCCCGCTCATTAGGCAGGTTAA
ATTCCCGGGTACTGCAGCCGATTCATTAATGCAGGTTAACCTGGCTTATCGAAATTAATACGACTCACTA
TAGGGAGACCGGCAGATCTGATCCCTACTCCAAAAATGTCAAAGATACAGTCTCAGAAGACCAAAGGGCT
AT
Features (pLannotate 1.2.2; 27 found; start..end, strand, type, name):
      1..346     +  promoter       CaMV 35S promoter: strong constitutive promoter from cauliflower mosaic virus
    298..344     +  promoter       minimal CaMV 35S promoter: minimal 35S promoter from cauliflower mosaic virus
    507..683     +  polyA_signal   CaMV poly(A) signal: cauliflower mosaic virus polyadenylation signal
   1245..1263    -  promoter       SP6 promoter: promoter for bacteriophage SP6 RNA polymerase
   1328..1987    -  CDS            CmR: chloramphenicol acetyltransferase; cat; confers resistance to chloramphenicol
   1988..2024    -  promoter       cat promoter (fragment): promoter of the E. coli cat gene encoding chloramphenicol acetyltransferase
   2024..2052    -  promoter       tet promoter: E. coli promoter for tetracycline efflux protein gene
   2114..2282    -  rep_origin     ori (fragment): high-copy-number ColE1/pMB1/pBR322/pUC origin of replication
   2314..3021    +  terminator     OCS terminator: octopine synthase terminator
   3022..3042    +  misc_feature   MCS (fragment): pUC18/19 multiple cloning site
   3045..3199    +  CDS            lacZα (fragment): LacZα fragment of β-galactosidase; lacZ fragment
   3265..3289    +  misc_feature   RB T-DNA repeat: right border repeat from nopaline C58 T-DNA
   3629..4030    +  CDS            Y4CG_SINFN (fragment): Protein inferred from homology: Swiss-Prot protein existence level 3. From Sinorhizobium fredii (strain NBRC 101917 / NGR234).
   4590..5219    +  CDS            pVS1 StaA: stability protein from the Pseudomonas plasmid pVS1 (Heeb et al., 2000)
   5648..6721    +  CDS            pVS1 RepA: replication protein from the Pseudomonas plasmid pVS1 (Heeb et al., 2000)
   6787..6981    +  rep_origin     pVS1 oriV: origin of replication for the Pseudomonas plasmid pVS1 (Heeb et al., 2000)
   7184..7223    +  CDS            rop (fragment): Rop protein, which maintains plasmids at low copy number; rop
   7325..7465    +  misc_feature   bom: basis of mobility region from pBR322
   7651..8239    -  rep_origin     ori: high-copy-number ColE1/pMB1/pBR322/pUC origin of replication
   8326..9120    -  CDS            KanR: aminoglycoside phosphotransferase; aphA-3; confers resistance to kanamycin
   9545..9569    +  misc_feature   LB T-DNA repeat: left border repeat from nopaline C58 T-DNA
   9655..9907    -  terminator     MAS terminator: mannopine synthase terminator
   9920..10468   -  CDS            bar: PAT_STRHY - Experimental evidence at protein level: Swiss-Prot protein existence level 1. Inactivates phosphinothricin (PPT) by transfer of an acetyl group from acetyl CoA. Can also acetylate demethylphosphinothricin but not PTT or glutamate. This enzyme is an effector of phosphinothricin tripeptide (PTT or bialaphos) resistance. From Streptomyces hygroscopicus. Introduced by genetic manipulation and expressed in glufosinate-tolerant maize by Dekalb Genetics.
  10474..10854   -  promoter       MAS promoter: mannopine synthase promoter (Velten et al., 1984)
  10900..10941   -  rep_origin     ori (fragment): high-copy-number ColE1/pMB1/pBR322/pUC origin of replication
  11046..11064   +  promoter       T7 promoter: promoter for bacteriophage T7 RNA polymerase
  11085..11132   +  promoter       CaMV 35S promoter (enhanced) (fragment): cauliflower mosaic virus 35S promoter with a duplicated enhancer region
