[The description below was written by a language model from this plasmid's Addgene catalogue record and pLannotate feature annotations shown in this document.]
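Description:
pFGC5941-PacI-ath-STTM829.2 is a binary plant expression vector built on the pFGC5941-PacI backbone and designed to knock down the function of miR829.2 in Arabidopsis thaliana. It has the typical layout of an Agrobacterium T-DNA vector. Nopaline-type left and right border repeats flank the region to be transferred into the plant genome. The backbone outside the borders carries the pVS1 origin with its RepA replication and StaA stability genes for maintenance in Agrobacterium. It also has a ColE1/pBR322-type origin with the bom mobilisation region for high-copy propagation in E. coli, and a kanamycin resistance gene. Transformed plants are selected with Basta (glufosinate) through the bar phosphinothricin acetyltransferase gene, which sits near the left border under the mannopine synthase promoter and terminator.

The payload was inserted as a PacI fragment of about 2.8 kb that, according to the depositor, contains a 2x35S promoter, the short tandem target mimic (STTM), the 35S terminator and a chloramphenicol resistance gene. The feature table agrees with this, showing an enhanced CaMV 35S promoter spanning the origin of the circular map, followed by an unannotated gap where the STTM presumably lies, then the CaMV poly(A) signal and a downstream CmR cassette. The chloramphenicol marker travels with the insert, so dual chloramphenicol and kanamycin selection in bacteria identifies clones that have taken up the cassette. An STTM transcript generally carries two non-cleavable binding sites for the target miRNA joined by a spacer. Its strong constitutive expression sequesters the miRNA and triggers its degradation, which allows loss-of-function analysis of miR829.2 and its targets. An OCS terminator and lacZα and MCS remnants from the parent vector also remain inside the T-DNA.
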