Addgene plasmid #84158: pFGC5941-PacI-ath-STTM829.2
Purpose: target miRNA829.2 for destruction in Arabidopsis thaliana
Depositing lab: Guiliang Tang. Depositing organization: Michigan Technological University. Publication: Construction of short tandem target mimic (STTM) to block the functions of plant and animal microRNAs. Tang G, Yan J, Gu Y, Qiao M, Fan R, Mao Y, Tang X. Methods. 2012 Oct;58(2):118-25. doi: 10.1016/j.ymeth.2012.10.006. Epub 2012 Oct 23. PubMed 23098881.
Backbone
  Vector backbone: pFGC5941-PacI
  Backbone manufacturer: Guiliang Tang (Addgene plasmid # 44182)
  Backbone size w/o insert (bp): 8608
  Vector type: Plant Expression
  Selectable markers: Basta
Growth in bacteria
  Bacterial resistance: Chloramphenicol and Kanamycin, 25 & 50 μg/mL
  Growth temperature: 37°C
  Growth strain: DH5alpha
  Copy number: High Copy
Gene/Insert
  Gene/Insert name: STTM829.2
  Species: A. thaliana (mustard weed)
  Insert size (bp): 2846
  Promoter: 2x35S
  Cloning method: Restriction Enzyme; 5′ cloning site PacI (not destroyed); 3′ cloning site PacI (not destroyed)
  Sequencing primers: 5′ CACTATCCTTCGCAAGACCCTTCC; 3′ CAACACATGAGCGAAACCCTATAA
Terms and licenses: Academic/Nonprofit Terms; Industry Terms: Not Available to Industry
Depositor comments: The insert within this plasmid contains a 2x35S promoter, STTM, T35S and CmR.
How to cite: pFGC5941-PacI-ath-STTM829.2 was a gift from Guiliang Tang (Addgene plasmid # 84158 ; http://n2t.net/addgene:84158 ; RRID:Addgene_84158)
