>Addgene plasmid #84158 | pFGC5941-PacI-ath-STTM829.2 | depositor partial sequence | sequence record 160714 | STTM
CTACCTTGAAGCTACTTTAATTTGGTTGTTGTTGTTATGGTCTAATTTAAATATGGTCTAAAGAAGAAGA
ATCTACCTTGAAGCTACTTTAATTTG
